>Addgene plasmid #77971 | TTBK2 gRNA (BRDN0001148497) | addgene full sequence | sequence record 188754 | Addgene Assembled Sequence
CCCGGGTGCAAAGATGGATAAAGTTTTAAACAGAGAGGAATCTTTGCAGCTAATGGACCTTCTAGGTCTT
GAAAGGAGTGGGAATTGGCTCCGGTGCCCGTCAGTGGGCAGAGCGCACATCGCCCACAGTCCCCGAGAAG
TTGGGGGGAGGGGTCGGCAATTGATCCGGTGCCTAGAGAAGGTGGCGCGGGGTAAACTGGGAAAGTGATG
TCGTGTACTGGCTCCGCCTTTTTCCCGAGGGTGGGGGAGAACCGTATATAAGTGCAGTAGTCGCCGTGAA
CGTTCTTTTTCGCAACGGGTTTGCCGCCAGAACACAGGTAAGTGCCGTGTGTGGTTCCCGCGGGCCTGGC
CTCTTTACGGGTTATGGCCCTTGCGTGCCTTGAATTACTTCCACCTGGCTGCAGTACGTGATTCTTGATC
CCGAGCTTCGGGTTGGAAGTGGGTGGGAGAGTTCGAGGCCTTGCGCTTAAGGAGCCCCTTCGCCTCGTGC
TTGAGTTGAGGCCTGGCCTGGGCGCTGGGGCCGCCGCGTGCGAATCTGGTGGCACCTTCGCGCCTGTCTC
GCTGCTTTCGATAAGTCTCTAGCCATTTAAAATTTTTGATGACCTGCTGCGACGCTTTTTTTCTGGCAAG
ATAGTCTTGTAAATGCGGGCCAAGATCTGCACACTGGTATTTCGGTTTTTGGGGCCGCGGGCGGCGACGG
GGCCCGTGCGTCCCAGCGCACATGTTCGGCGAGGCGGGGCCTGCGAGCGCGGCCACCGAGAATCGGACGG
GGGTAGTCTCAAGCTGGCCGGCCTGCTCTGGTGCCTGGCCTCGCGCCGCCGTGTATCGCCCCGCCCTGGG
CGGCAAGGCTGGCCCGGTCGGCACCAGTTGCGTGAGCGGAAAGATGGCCGCTTCCCGGCCCTGCTGCAGG
GAGCTCAAAATGGAGGACGCGGCGCTCGGGAGAGCGGGCGGGTGAGTCACCCACACAAAGGAAAAGGGCC
TTTCCGTCCTCAGCCGTCGCTTCATGTGACTCCACGGAGTACCGGGCGCCGTCCAGGCACCTCGATTAGT
TCTCGAGCTTTTGGAGTACGTCGTCTTTAGGTTGGGGGGAGGGGTTTTATGCGATGGAGTTTCCCCACAC
TGAGTGGGTGGAGACTGAAGTTAGGCCAGCTTGGCACTTGATGTAATTCTCCTTGGAATTTGCCCTTTTT
GAGTTTGGATCTTGGTTCATTCTCAAGCCTCAGACAGTGGTTCAAAGTTTTTTTCTTCCATTTCAGGTGT
CGTGACGTACGGCCACCATGACCGAGTACAAGCCCACGGTGCGCCTCGCCACCCGCGACGACGTCCCCAG
GGCCGTACGCACCCTCGCCGCCGCGTTCGCCGACTACCCCGCCACGCGCCACACCGTCGATCCGGACCGC
CACATCGAGCGGGTCACCGAGCTGCAAGAACTCTTCCTCACGCGCGTCGGGCTCGACATCGGCAAGGTGT
GGGTCGCGGACGACGGCGCCGCCGTGGCGGTCTGGACCACGCCGGAGAGCGTCGAAGCGGGGGCGGTGTT
CGCCGAGATCGGCCCGCGCATGGCCGAGTTGAGCGGTTCCCGGCTGGCCGCGCAGCAACAGATGGAAGGC
CTCCTGGCGCCGCACCGGCCCAAGGAGCCCGCGTGGTTCCTGGCCACCGTCGGAGTCTCGCCCGACCACC
AGGGCAAGGGTCTGGGCAGCGCCGTCGTGCTCCCCGGAGTGGAGGCGGCCGAGCGCGCCGGGGTGCCCGC
CTTCCTGGAGACCTCCGCGCCCCGCAACCTCCCCTTCTACGAGCGGCTCGGCTTCACCGTCACCGCCGAC
GTCGAGGTGCCCGAAGGACCGCGCACCTGGTGCATGACCCGCAAGCCCGGTGCCTGAACGCGTTAAGTCG
ACAATCAACCTCTGGATTACAAAATTTGTGAAAGATTGACTGGTATTCTTAACTATGTTGCTCCTTTTAC
GCTATGTGGATACGCTGCTTTAATGCCTTTGTATCATGCTATTGCTTCCCGTATGGCTTTCATTTTCTCC
TCCTTGTATAAATCCTGGTTGCTGTCTCTTTATGAGGAGTTGTGGCCCGTTGTCAGGCAACGTGGCGTGG
TGTGCACTGTGTTTGCTGACGCAACCCCCACTGGTTGGGGCATTGCCACCACCTGTCAGCTCCTTTCCGG
GACTTTCGCTTTCCCCCTCCCTATTGCCACGGCGGAACTCATCGCCGCCTGCCTTGCCCGCTGCTGGACA
GGGGCTCGGCTGTTGGGCACTGACAATTCCGTGGTGTTGTCGGGGAAATCATCGTCCTTTCCTTGGCTGC
TCGCCTGTGTTGCCACCTGGATTCTGCGCGGGACGTCCTTCTGCTACGTCCCTTCGGCCCTCAATCCAGC
GGACCTTCCTTCCCGCGGCCTGCTGCCGGCTCTGCGGCCTCTTCCGCGTCTTCGCCTTCGCCCTCAGACG
AGTCGGATCTCCCTTTGGGCCGCCTCCCCGCGTCGACTTTAAGACCAATGACTTACAAGGCAGCTGTAGA
TCTTAGCCACTTTTTAAAAGAAAAGGGGGGACTGGAAGGGCTAATTCACTCCCAACGAAGACAAGATCTG
CTTTTTGCTTGTACTGGGTCTCTCTGGTTAGACCAGATCTGAGCCTGGGAGCTCTCTGGCTAACTAGGGA
ACCCACTGCTTAAGCCTCAATAAAGCTTGCCTTGAGTGCTTCAAGTAGTGTGTGCCCGTCTGTTGTGTGA
CTCTGGTAACTAGAGATCCCTCAGACCCTTTTAGTCAGTGTGGAAAATCTCTAGCAGTACGTATAGTAGT
TCATGTCATCTTATTATTCAGTATTTATAACTTGCAAAGAAATGAATATCAGAGAGTGAGAGGAACTTGT
TTATTGCAGCTTATAATGGTTACAAATAAAGCAATAGCATCACAAATTTCACAAATAAAGCATTTTTTTC
ACTGCATTCTAGTTGTGGTTTGTCCAAACTCATCAATGTATCTTATCATGTCTGGCTCTAGCTATCCCGC
CCCTAACTCCGCCCATCCCGCCCCTAACTCCGCCCAGTTCCGCCCATTCTCCGCCCCATGGCTGACTAAT
TTTTTTTATTTATGCAGAGGCCGAGGCCGCCTCGGCCTCTGAGCTATTCCAGAAGTAGTGAGGAGGCTTT
TTTGGAGGCCTAGGGACGTACCCAATTCGCCCTATAGTGAGTCGTATTACGCGCGCTCACTGGCCGTCGT
TTTACAACGTCGTGACTGGGAAAACCCTGGCGTTACCCAACTTAATCGCCTTGCAGCACATCCCCCTTTC
GCCAGCTGGCGTAATAGCGAAGAGGCCCGCACCGATCGCCCTTCCCAACAGTTGCGCAGCCTGAATGGCG
AATGGG
[124 nt withheld, positions 3367-3490]
C
[91 nt withheld, positions 3492-3582]
A
[49 nt withheld, positions 3584-3632]
CCTTTGACGTTGGAGTCCACGTTCTTT
[37 nt withheld, positions 3660-3696]
ACCCTATCTCGGTCTATTCTTTTGATTTATAAGGGATTTTGCCGATTTCGGCCTATTGGTTAAAAAATGA
GCTGATTTAACAAAAATTTAACGCGAATTTTAACAAAATATTAACGCTTACAATTTAGGTGGCACTTTTC
GGGGAAATGTGCGCGGAACCCCTATTTGTTTATTTTTCTAAATACATTCAAATATGTATCCGCTCATGAG
ACAATAACCCTGATAAATGCTTCAATAATATTGAAAAAGGAAGAGTATGAGTATTCAACATTTCCGTGTC
GCCCTTATTCCCTTTTTTGCGGCATTTTGCCTTCCTGTTTTTGCTCACCCAGAAACGCTGGTGAAAGTAA
AAGATGCTGAAGATCAGTTGGGTGCACGAGTGGGTTACATCGAACTGGATCTCAACAGCGGTAAGATCCT
TGAGAGTTTTCGCCCCGAAGAACGTTTTCCAATGATGAGCACTTTTAAAGTTCTGCTATGTGGCGCGGTA
TTATCCCGTATTGACGCCGGGCAAGAGCAACTCGGTCGCCGCATACACTATTCTCAGAATGACTTGGTTG
AGTACTCACCAGTCACAGAAAAGCATCTTACGGATGGCATGACAGTAAGAGAATTATGCAGTGCTGCCAT
AACCATGAGTGATAACACTGCGGCCAACTTACTTCTGACAACGATCGGAGGACCGAAGGAGCTAACCGCT
TTTTTGCACAACATGGGGGATCATGTAACTCGCCTTGATCGTTGGGAACCGGAGCTGAATGAAGCCATAC
CAAACGACGAGCGTGACACCACGATGCCTGTAGCAATGGCAACAACGTTGCGCAAACTATTAACTGGCGA
ACTACTTACTCTAGCTTCCCGGCAACAATTAATAGACTGGATGGAGGCGGATAAAGTTGCAGGACCACTT
CTGCGCTCGGCCCTTCCGGCTGGCTGGTTTATTGCTGATAAATCTGGAGCCGGTGAGCGTGGGTCTCGCG
GTATCATTGCAGCACTGGGGCCAGATGGTAAGCCCTCCCGTATCGTAGTTATCTACACGACGGGGAGTCA
GGCAACTATGGATGAACGAAATAGACAGATCGCTGAGATAGGTGCCTCACTGATTAAGCATTGGTAACTG
TCAGACCAAGTTTACTCATATATACTTTAGATTGATTTAAAACTTCATTTTTAATTTAAAAGGATCTAGG
TGAAGATCCTTTTTGATAATCTCATGACCAAAATCCCTTAACGTGAGTTTTCGTTCCACTGAGCGTCAGA
CCCCGTAGAAAAGATCAAAGGATCTTCTTGAGATCCTTTTTTTCTGCGCGTAATCTGCTGCTTGCAAACA
AAAAAACCACCGCTACCAGCGGTGGTTTGTTTGCCGGATCAAGAGCTACCAACTCTTTTTCCGAAGGTAA
CTGGCTTCAGCAGAGCGCAGATACCAAATACTGTTCTTCTAGTGTAGCCGTAGTTAGGCCACCACTTCAA
GAACTCTGTAGCACCGCCTACATACCTCGCTCTGCTAATCCTGTTACCAGTGGCTGCTGCCAGTGGCGAT
AAGTCGTGTCTTACCGGGTTGGACTCAAGACGATAGTTACCGGATAAGGCGCAGCGGTCGGGCTGAACGG
GGGGTTCGTGCACACAGCCCAGCTTGGAGCGAACGACCTACACCGAACTGAGATACCTACAGCGTGAGCT
ATGAGAAAGCGCCACGCTTCCCGAAGGGAGAAAGGCGGACAGGTATCCGGTAAGCGGCAGGGTCGGAACA
GGAGAGCGCACGAGGGAGCTTCCAGGGGGAAACGCCTGGTATCTTTATAGTCCTGTCGGGTTTCGCCACC
TCTGACTTGAGCGTCGATTTTTGTGATGCTCGTCAGGGGGGCGGAGCCTATGGAAAAACGCCAGCAACGC
GGCCTTTTTACGGTTCCTGGCCTTTTGCTGGCCTTTTGCTCACATGTTCTTTCCTGCGTTATCCCCTGAT
TCTGTGGATAACCGTATTACCGCCTTTGAGTGAGCTGATACCGCTCGCCGCAGCCGAACGACCGAGCGCA
GCGAGTCAGTGAGCGAGGAAGCGGAAGAGCGCCCAATACGCAAACCGCCTCTCCCCGCGCGTTGGCCGAT
TCATTAATGCAGCTGGCACGACAGGTTTCCCGACTGGAAAGCGGGCAGTGAGCGCAACGCAATTAATGTG
AGTTAGCTCACTCATTAGGCACCCCAGGCTTTACACTTTATGCTTCCGGCTCGTATGTTGTGTGGAATTG
TGAGCGGATAACAATTTCACACAGGAAACAGCTATGACCATGATTACGCCAAGCGCGCAATTAACCCTCA
CTAAAGGGAACAAAAGCTGGAGCTGCAAGCTTAATGTAGTCTTATGCAATACTCTTGTAGTCTTGCAACA
TGGTAACGATGAGTTAGCAACATGCCTTACAAGGAGAGAAAAAGCACCGTGCATGCCGATTGGTGGAAGT
AAGGTGGTACGATCGTGCCTTATTAGGAAGGCAACAGACGGGTCTGACATGGATTGGACGAACCACTGAA
TTGCCGCATTGCAGAGATATTGTATTTAAGTGCCTAGCTCGATACATAAACGGGTCTCTCTGGTTAGACC
AGATCTGAGCCTGGGAGCTCTCTGGCTAACTAGGGAACCCACTGCTTAAGCCTCAATAAAGCTTGCCTTG
AGTGCTTCAAGTAGTGTGTGCCCGTCTGTTGTGTGACTCTGGTAACTAGAGATCCCTCAGACCCTTTTAG
TCAGTGTGGAAAATCTCTAGCAGTGGCGCCCGAACAGGGACTTGAAAGCGAAAGGGAAACCAGAGGAGCT
CTCTCGACGCAGGACTCGGCTTGCTGAAGCGCGCACGGCAAGAGGCGAGGGGCGGCGACTGGTGAGTACG
CCAAAAATTTTGACTAGCGGAGGCTAGAAGGAGAGAGATGGGTGCGAGAGCGTCAGTATTAAGCGGGGGA
GAATTAGATCGCGATGGGAAAAAATTCGGTTAAGGCCAGGGGGAAAGAAAAAATATAAATTAAAACATAT
AGTATGGGCAAGCAGGGAGCTAGAACGATTCGCAGTTAATCCTGGCCTGTTAGAAACATCAGAAGGCTGT
AGACAAATACTGGGACAGCTACAACCATCCCTTCAGACAGGATCAGAAGAACTTAGATCATTATATAATA
CAGTAGCAACCCTCTATTGTGTGCATCAAAGGATAGAGATAAAAGACACCAAGGAAGCTTTAGACAAGAT
AGAGGAAGAGCAAAACAAAAGTAAGACCACCGCACAGCAAGCGGCCGCTGATCTTCAGACCTGGAGGAGG
AGATATGAGGGACAATTGGAGAAGTGAATTATATAAATATAAAGTAGTAAAAATTGAACCATTAGGAGTA
GCACCCACCAAGGCAAAGAGAAGAGTGGTGCAGAGAGAAAAAAGAGCAGTGGGAATAGGAGCTTTGTTCC
TTGGGTTCTTGGGAGCAGCAGGAAGCACTATGGGCGCAGCGTCAATGACGCTGACGGTACAGGCCAGACA
ATTATTGTCTGGTATAGTGCAGCAGCAGAACAATTTGCTGAGGGCTATTGAGGCGCAACAGCATCTGTTG
CAACTCACAGTCTGGGGCATCAAGCAGCTCCAGGCAAGAATCCTGGCTGTGGAAAGATACCTAAAGGATC
AACAGCTCCTGGGGATTTGGGGTTGCTCTGGAAAACTCATTTGCACCACTGCTGTGCCTTGGAATGCTAG
TTGGAGTAATAAATCTCTGGAACAGATTTGGAATCACACGACCTGGATGGAGTGGGACAGAGAAATTAAC
AATTACACAAGCTTAATACACTCCTTAATTGAAGAATCGCAAAACCAGCAAGAAAAGAATGAACAAGAAT
TATTGGAATTAGATAAATGGGCAAGTTTGTGGAATTGGTTTAACATAACAAATTGGCTGTGGTATATAAA
ATTATTCATAATGATAGTAGGAGGCTTGGTAGGTTTAAGAATAGTTTTTGCTGTACTTTCTATAGTGAAT
AGAGTTAGGCAGGGATATTCACCATTATCGTTTCAGACCCACCTCCCAACCCCGAGGGGACCCAGAGAGG
GCCTATTTCCCATGATTCCTTCATATTTGCATATACGATACAAGGCTGTTAGAGAGATAATTAGAATTAA
TTTGACTGTAAACACAAAGATATTAGTACAAAATACGTGACGTAGAAAGTAATAATTTCTTGGGTAGTTT
GCAGTTTTAAAATTATGTTTTAAAATGGACTATCATATGCTTACCGTAACTTGAAAGTATTTCGATTTCT
TGGCTTTATATATCTTGTGGAAAGGACGAAACACCGGGGCTTCAGATAGATCACATGTTTTAGAGCTAGA
AATAGCAAGTTAAAATAAGGCTAGTCCGTTATCAACTTGAAAAAGTGGCACCGAGTCGGTGCTTTTTTAA
GCTTGGCGTAACTAGATCTTGAGACAAATGGCAGTATTCATCCACAATTTTAAAAGAAAAGGGGGGATTG
GGGGGTACAGTGCAGGGGAAAGAATAGTAGACATAATAGCAACAGACATACAAACTAAAGAATTACAAAA
ACAAATTACAAAAATTCAAAATTTTCGGGTTTATTACAGGGACAGCAGAGATCCACTTTGGCGCCGGCTC
GAGGGGG
Features (pLannotate 1.2.2; 29 found; start..end, strand, type, name):
     14..80      +  CDS            small t antigen (fragment): SV40 (simian virus 40) small t antigen
    106..317     +  promoter       EF-1α core promoter: core promoter for human elongation factor EF-1α
    318..1256    +  intron         EF-1α intron A: intron upstream of the start codon of human EF-1α
   1278..1877    +  CDS            PuroR (fragment): puromycin N-acetyltransferase; pac from Streptomyces; confers resistance to puromycin
   1893..2481    +  misc_feature   WPRE: woodchuck hepatitis virus posttranscriptional regulatory element
   2532..2551    +  misc_feature   cPPT/CTS (fragment): central polypurine tract and central termination sequence of HIV-1
   2553..2786    +  LTR            3' LTR (ΔU3): self-inactivating 3' long terminal repeat (LTR) from HIV-1
   2864..2985    +  polyA_signal   SV40 poly(A) signal: SV40 polyadenylation signal
   3025..3160    +  rep_origin     SV40 ori: SV40 origin of replication
   3181..3199    -  promoter       T7 promoter: promoter for bacteriophage T7 RNA polymerase
   3207..3362    +  CDS            lacZα (fragment): LacZα fragment of β-galactosidase; lacZ fragment
   3367..3795    +  rep_origin     f1 ori (sequence partly withheld): f1 bacteriophage origin of replication; arrow indicates direction of (+) strand synthesis
   3848..3952    +  promoter       AmpR promoter: bla
   3953..4813    +  CDS            AmpR: β-lactamase; bla; confers resistance to ampicillin, carbenicillin, and related antibiotics
   4984..5572    +  rep_origin     ori: high-copy-number ColE1/pMB1/pBR322/pUC origin of replication
   5755..5847    +  CDS            lacI (fragment): lac repressor; lacI; The lac repressor binds to the lac operator to inhibit transcription in E. coli. This inhibition can be relieved by adding lactose or isopropyl-β-D-thiogalactopyranoside (IPTG).
   5860..5881    +  protein_bind   CAP binding site: CAP binding activates transcription in the presence of cAMP. E. coli catabolite activator protein
   5896..5926    +  promoter       lac promoter: promoter for the E. coli lac operon
   5934..5950    +  protein_bind   lac operator: The lac repressor binds to the lac operator to inhibit transcription in E. coli. This inhibition can be relieved by adding lactose or isopropyl-β-D-thiogalactopyranoside (IPTG). lac repressor encoded by lacI
   5995..6013    +  promoter       T3 promoter: promoter for bacteriophage T3 RNA polymerase
   6041..6267    +  promoter       RSV promoter: Rous sarcoma virus enhancer/promoter
   6268..6448    +  LTR            5' LTR (truncated): truncated 5' long terminal repeat (LTR) from HIV-1
   6495..6620    +  misc_feature   HIV-1 Ψ: packaging signal of human immunodeficiency virus type 1
   6604..6967    +  CDS            HIV-1 gag (fragment): gag protein from human immunodeficiency virus 1; gag
   7113..7346    +  misc_feature   RRE: The Rev response element (RRE) of HIV-1 allows for Rev-dependent mRNA export from the nucleus to the cytoplasm.
   7723..7749    +  CDS            Rev (fragment): human immunodeficiency virus 1 (HIV-1) Rev protein; rev; enhances nuclear export of unspliced and incompletely spliced viral mRNAs
   7753..7993    +  promoter       U6 promoter: RNA polymerase III promoter for human U6 snRNA
   8023..8098    +  misc_RNA       gRNA scaffold: guide RNA scaffold for the Streptococcus pyogenes CRISPR/Cas9 system
   8154..8271    +  misc_feature   cPPT/CTS: central polypurine tract and central termination sequence of HIV-1
