[The description below was written by a language model from this plasmid's Addgene catalogue record and pLannotate feature annotations shown in this document.]
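Description:
TTBK2 gRNA (BRDN0001148497) is a third-generation lentiviral CRISPR guide plasmid built on the lentiGuide-Puro backbone, carrying a single guide RNA directed against human TTBK2 (tau tubulin kinase 2, also known as TTBK, SCA11 or KIAA0847), designed against the reference transcript NM_173500.3. It is propagated in E. coli as a high-copy plasmid through a ColE1/pUC-type origin with ampicillin selection (AmpR). The backbone also retains an f1 origin, an SV40 origin and poly(A) signal, and leftover lac, T7 and T3 cloning-vector elements.

The lentiviral transfer cassette begins with a chimeric RSV promoter fused to a truncated HIV-1 5' LTR, which makes genomic RNA production Tat-independent. This is followed by the Ψ packaging signal with a partial gag sequence and the Rev response element, and the cassette ends in a self-inactivating ΔU3 3' LTR. Within it, a human U6 RNA polymerase III promoter drives the TTBK2-specific spacer joined to the Streptococcus pyogenes Cas9 guide scaffold. A cPPT/CTS element, which aids nuclear import of the viral genome, follows. Downstream, the EF-1α core promoter with its intron A expresses puromycin N-acetyltransferase, allowing selection of transduced mammalian cells. A WPRE enhances transcript expression.

The plasmid does not encode Cas9, so it must be used with a separate Cas9 vector such as lentiCas9-Blast or in cells that already express Cas9. It belongs to a human kinome gRNA collection and is intended for knockout of TTBK2 after lentiviral delivery, using guides chosen under optimised on-target and off-target design rules.
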