Addgene plasmid #77971: TTBK2 gRNA (BRDN0001148497)
Purpose: 3rd generation lentiviral gRNA plasmid targeting human TTBK2
Depositing lab: John Doench & David Root. Depositing organization: Broad Institute. Publication: Optimized sgRNA design to maximize activity and minimize off-target effects of CRISPR-Cas9. Doench JG, Fusi N, Sullender M, Hegde M, Vaimberg EW, Donovan KF, Smith I, Tothova Z, Wilen C, Orchard R, Virgin HW, Listgarten J, Root DE. Nat Biotechnol. 2016 Jan 18. doi: 10.1038/nbt.3437. PubMed 26780180.
Backbone
  Vector backbone: lentiGuide-Puro
  Backbone manufacturer: Zhang Lab (Addgene plasmid # 52963)
  Vector type: Mammalian Expression, Lentiviral, CRISPR
  Selectable markers: Puromycin
Growth in bacteria
  Bacterial resistance: Ampicillin, 100 μg/mL
  Growth temperature: 37°C
  Growth strain: DH5alpha
  Copy number: High Copy
Gene/Insert
  Gene/Insert name: TTBK2 (alt names: TTBK2; NM_173500.3)
  gRNA/shRNA sequence: GGGCTTCAGATAGATCACAT
  Species: H. sapiens (human)
  Entrez Gene: TTBK2 (a.k.a. TTBK, SCA11, KIAA0847)
  Promoter: hU6
  Cloning method: Unknown
  Sequencing primers: 5′ U6-F; 3′ pS2-R
Terms and licenses: Academic/Nonprofit Terms; Industry Terms: Not Available to Industry
Depositor comments: The gRNA was designed to target the following Genbank reference sequence(s): NM_173500.3. Note that this plasmid does NOT contain Cas9. It should be used in conjunction with lentiCas9-Blast (Addgene #52962) or otherwise with cell lines already expressing Cas9. Browse the full kinome gRNA library at http://www.addgene.org/pooled-library/broadgpp-human-kinome/ or visit http://www.broadinstitute.org/rnai/public/ for detailed protocols and information.
How to cite: TTBK2 gRNA (BRDN0001148497) was a gift from John Doench & David Root (Addgene plasmid # 77971 ; http://n2t.net/addgene:77971 ; RRID:Addgene_77971)
