>Addgene plasmid #77971 | TTBK2 gRNA (BRDN0001148497) | depositor partial sequence | sequence record 145431 | Target Sequence
GGGCTTCAGATAGATCACAT
