>Addgene plasmid #77971 | TTBK2 gRNA (BRDN0001148497) | addgene partial sequence | sequence record 188753 | hU6-F
TANNTGACGTAGAAAGTAATAATTTCTTGGGTAGTTTGCAGTTTTAAAATTATGTTTTAAAATGGACTAT
CATATGCTTACCGTAACTTGAAAGTATTTCGATTTCTTGGCTTTATATATCTTGTGGAAAGGACGAAACA
CCGGGGCTTCAGATAGATCACATGTTTTAGAGCTAGAAATAGCAAGTTAAAATAAGGCTAGTCCGTTATC
AACTTGAAAAAGTGGCACCGAGTCGGTGCTTTTTTAAGCTTGGCGTAACTAGATCTTGAGACAAATGGCA
GTATTCATCCACAATTTTAAAAGAAAAGGGGGGATTGGGGGGTACAGTGCAGGGGAAAGAATAGTAGACA
TAATAGCAACAGACATACAAACTAAAGAATTACAAAAACAAATTACAAAAATTCAAAATTTTCGGGTTTA
TTACAGGGACAGCAGAGATCCACTTTGGCGCCGGCTCGAGGGGGCCCGGGTGCAAAGATGGATAAAGTTT
TAAACAGAGAGGAATCTTTGCAGCTAATGGACCTTCTAGGTCTTGAAAGGAGTGGGAATTGGCTCCGGTG
CCCGTCAGTG
